Addgene plasmid #230805: AiP20169 - pAAV-AiE2664m-minBG-iCre(R297T)-BGHpA
Purpose: AiE2664m is an enhancer sequence, designed to drive AAV-mediated transgene expression in specific populations of brain cells
Depositing lab: Allen Institute for Brain Science & Bosiljka Tasic. Depositing organization: Allen Institute. Publication: A suite of enhancer AAVs and transgenic mouse lines for genetic access to cortical cell types. Ben-Simon Y, Hooper M, Narayan S, Daigle TL, Dwivedi D, Way SW, Oster A, Stafford DA, Mich JK, Taormina MJ, Martinez RA, Opitz-Araya X, Roth JR, Alexander JR, Allen S, Amster A, Arbuckle J, Ayala A, Baker PM, Bakken TE, Barcelli T, Barta S, Bendrick J, Bertagnolli D, Bielstein C, Bishwakarma P, Bowlus J, Boyer G, Brouner K, Casian B, Casper T, Chakka AB, Chakrabarty R, Chance RK, Chavan S, Clark M, Colbert K, Collman F, Daniel S, Departee M, DiValentin P, Donadio N, Dotson N, Egdorf T, Fliss T, Gabitto M, Garcia J, Gary A, Gasperini M, Gloe J, Goldy J, Gore BB, Graybuck L, Greisman N, Haeseleer F, Halterman C, Haradon Z, Hastings SD, Helback O, Ho W, Hockemeyer D, Huang C, Huff S, Hunker A, Johansen N, Jones D, Juneau Z, Kalmbach B, Kannan M, Khem S, Kussick E, Kutsal R, Larsen R, Lee C, Lee AY, Leibly M, Lenz GH, Li S, Liang E, Lusk N, Madigan Z, Malloy J, Malone J, McCue R, Melchor J, Mollenkopf T, Moosman S, Morin E, Newman D, Ng L, Ngo K, Omstead V, Otto S, Oyama A, Pena N, Pham T, Phillips E, Pom CA, Potekhina L, Ransford S, Ray PL, Rette D, Reynoldson C, Rimorin C, Rocha D, Ruiz A, Sanchez REA, Sawyer L, Sedeno-Cortes A, Sevigny JP, Shapovalova N, Shepard N, Shulga L, Sigler AR, Siverts L, Soliman S, Somasundaram S, Staats B, Stewart K, Szelenyi E, Tieu M, Trader C, Tran A, van Velthoven CTJ, Walker M, Wang Y, Weed N, Wirthlin M, Wood T, Wynalda B, Yao Z, Zhou T, Ariza J, Dee N, Reding M, Ronellenfitch K, Mufti S, Sunkin SM, Smith KA, Esposito L, Waters J, Thyagarajan B, Yao S, Lein ES, Zeng H, Levi BP, Ngai J, Ting JT, Tasic B. Cell. 2025 May 16:S0092-8674(25)00513-6. doi: 10.1016/j.cell.2025.05.002. PubMed 40403729.
Backbone
  Vector backbone: pAAV2
  Vector type: AAV
Growth in bacteria
  Bacterial resistance: Ampicillin, 100 μg/mL
  Growth temperature: 37°C
  Growth strain: NEB Stable
  Copy number: High Copy
Gene/Insert
  Gene/Insert name: iCre(R297T)
  Species: Synthetic
  Promoter: minBG
  Cloning method: Restriction Enzyme; 5′ cloning site MluI (unknown if destroyed); 3′ cloning site NheI (unknown if destroyed)
Terms and licenses: Academic/Nonprofit Terms; Industry Terms: Not Available to Industry
How to cite: AiP20169 - pAAV-AiE2664m-minBG-iCre(R297T)-BGHpA was a gift from Allen Institute for Brain Science & Bosiljka Tasic (Addgene plasmid # 230805 ; http://n2t.net/addgene:230805 ; RRID:Addgene_230805)
