[The description below was written by a language model from this plasmid's Addgene catalogue record and pLannotate feature annotations shown in this document.]
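Description:
AiP20169 - pAAV-AiE2664m-minBG-iCre(R297T)-BGHpA is an AAV transfer plasmid on a pAAV2 backbone, built to package a recombinant AAV genome that delivers Cre recombinase to selected populations of brain cells. It is propagated in E. coli through a high-copy ColE1/pUC-type origin with ampicillin selection from the β-lactamase gene and its own promoter. The backbone also carries a filamentous phage origin (called f1 in one annotation and M13 in the other) and small remnants of pBR322 bom and rop. A recombination-deficient strain is listed for growth, consistent with the need to keep the inverted terminal repeats stable.

Between the AAV2 ITRs, which provide the signals for genome replication and packaging, sits a compact expression cassette. The AiE2664m enhancer is placed upstream of the minBG minimal promoter, followed by the iCre(R297T) coding sequence and a bovine growth hormone polyadenylation signal. A minimal promoter has little activity on its own, so the enhancer is intended to determine which cells express the transgene. The record does not say which cell populations AiE2664m targets. Neither the enhancer nor minBG is annotated in the feature tables, but both presumably lie in the unannotated stretch between the left ITR and the Cre reading frame. iCre is a codon-improved Cre, here carrying an R297T substitution whose rationale the record does not explain. Cre recombines loxP sites, so the vector would typically be paired with Cre-dependent reporter or effector alleles or viruses to gain genetic access to enhancer-defined cells.

The two sequence records (4,817 and 4,830 nt) agree in layout. The long-read result shows only fragments of the left ITR, whereas the other record annotates it as complete.
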