Features (pLannotate 1.2.2; 12 found; start..end, strand, type, name):
     12..39      +  repeat_region  AAV2 ITR (fragment): inverted terminal repeat of adeno-associated virus serotype 2 inverted
     68..95      +  repeat_region  AAV2 ITR (fragment): inverted terminal repeat of adeno-associated virus serotype 2 inverted
    786..1811    +  CDS            cre: RECR_BPP1 - Experimental evidence at protein level: Swiss-Prot protein existence level 1. Catalyzes site-specific recombination between two 34-base- pair LOXP sites. Its role is to maintain the phage genome as a monomeric unit-copy plasmid in the lysogenic state. From Escherichia phage P1 (Bacteriophage P1).
   1851..1962    +  polyA_signal   bGH poly(A) signal: bovine growth hormone polyadenylation signal
   2080..2220    +  repeat_region  AAV2 ITR: inverted terminal repeat of adeno-associated virus serotype 2 inverted
   2225..2276    -  misc_feature   bom (fragment): basis of mobility region from pBR322
   2295..2750    +  rep_origin     f1 ori (sequence partly withheld): f1 bacteriophage origin of replication; arrow indicates direction of (+) strand synthesis
   2751..2800    -  misc_feature   bom (fragment): basis of mobility region from pBR322
   2902..2937    -  CDS            rop (fragment): Rop protein, which maintains plasmids at low copy number; rop
   3032..3136    +  promoter       AmpR promoter: bla
   3137..3997    +  CDS            AmpR: β-lactamase; bla; confers resistance to ampicillin, carbenicillin, and related antibiotics
   4168..4756    +  rep_origin     ori: high-copy-number ColE1/pMB1/pBR322/pUC origin of replication
>Addgene plasmid #230805 | AiP20169 - pAAV-AiE2664m-minBG-iCre(R297T)-BGHpA | addgene full sequence | sequence record 473596 | Addgene Long Read Sequencing Result
CCTGCAGGCAGCTGCGCGCTCGCTCGCTCACTGAGGCCGCCCGGGCGTCGGGCGACCTTTGGTCGCCCGG
CCTCAGTGAGCGAGCGAGCGCGCAGAGAGGGAGTGGCCAACTCCATCACTAGGGGTTCCTGCGGCCGCAC
GCGTAAGGAATGTGAATTAGATTGTTTGACAACTTTAAATATCCTCTCTCTCTCTCTCTCTCTCTCTCTC
TCTCTCTCTCTCTCTCTCTCTCTCTCTCTCTCTCTCTCTCTCTCTCTCTCTCCATAAAAGGGCAATAGTA
CTGACAGGTGTCCCAGAGGAGTCTCTGTGGGAATTAACATCAACAGCAAACAGAGTACAGGTGCTTACAA
TGCCCCTGGCTTTTGGAGAAGTACTGAATGAGGCCAGTAACTTGCACAGAATGGTGGGATGTGCCTGAAC
CACAGACAAGCAGATGGCAGAGACAGAAGTGAACCAGGCAGTCTGCTTTAAAAATATATAAAGTAGCTGG
GTATGCAATCCCAGAATTTAGGAAACGGAGACATATGTATTAGGGATTCAAGGCCATCTTTAGCTACACA
GGCCGATCTGAACTATGTGAGAACATGTCTTGAAAACAACAAGAGGTTTTAGACTTTAAAATGTACTTAG
TCAATATGGTGTCTGACATATGGAAGGCATTCACGCCGGCGGAGCTCGGGCTGGGCATAAAAGTCAGGGC
AGAGCCATCTATTGCTTACATTTGCTTCTGGGATCCAGATCTTTCGAAGCTAGCCACCATGGTGCCCAAG
AAGAAGAGGAAAGTCTCCAACCTGCTGACTGTGCACCAAAACCTGCCTGCCCTCCCTGTGGATGCCACCT
CTGATGAAGTCAGGAAGAACCTGATGGACATGTTCAGGGACAGGCAGGCCTTCTCTGAACACACCTGGAA
GATGCTCCTGTCTGTGTGCAGATCCTGGGCTGCCTGGTGCAAGCTGAACAACAGGAAATGGTTCCCTGCT
GAACCTGAGGATGTGAGGGACTACCTCCTGTACCTGCAAGCCAGAGGCCTGGCTGTGAAGACCATCCAAC
AGCACCTGGGCCAGCTCAACATGCTGCACAGGAGATCTGGCCTGCCTCGCCCTTCTGACTCCAATGCTGT
GTCCCTGGTGATGAGGAGAATCAGAAAGGAGAATGTGGATGCTGGGGAGAGAGCCAAGCAGGCCCTGGCC
TTTGAACGCACTGACTTTGACCAAGTCAGATCCCTGATGGAGAACTCTGACAGATGCCAGGACATCAGGA
ACCTGGCCTTCCTGGGCATTGCCTACAACACCCTGCTGCGCATTGCCGAAATTGCCAGAATCAGAGTGAA
GGACATCTCCCGCACCGATGGTGGGAGAATGCTGATCCACATTGGCAGGACCAAGACCCTGGTGTCCACA
GCTGGTGTGGAGAAGGCCCTGTCCCTGGGGGTTACCAAGCTGGTGGAGAGATGGATCTCTGTGTCTGGTG
TGGCTGATGACCCCAACAACTACCTGTTCTGCCGGGTCAGAAAGAATGGTGTGGCTGCCCCTTCTGCCAC
CTCCCAACTGTCCACCCGGGCCCTGGAAGGGATCTTTGAGGCCACCCACCGCCTGATCTATGGTGCCAAG
GATGACTCTGGGCAGAGATACCTGGCCTGGTCTGGCCACTCTGCCAGAGTGGGTGCTGCCACCGACATGG
CCAGGGCTGGTGTGTCCATCCCTGAAATCATGCAGGCTGGTGGCTGGACCAATGTGAACATTGTGATGAA
CTACATCAGAAACCTGGACTCTGAGACTGGGGCCATGGTGAGGCTGCTCGAAGATGGGGACTGAGGCGCG
CCGAATTCAAGCTTCTCGAGAGATCTTCGACTGTGCCTTCTAGTTGCCAGCCATCTGTTGTTTGCCCCTC
CCCCGTGCCTTCCTTGACCCTGGAAGGTGCCACTCCCACTGTCCTTTCCTAATAAAATGAGGAAATTGCA
TCGCATTGTCTGAGTAGGTGTCATTCTATTCTGGGGGGTGGGGTGGGGCAGGACAGCAAGGGGGAGGATT
GGGAAGACAATAGCAGGCATGAGATCTCACGTGCGGACCGAGCGGCCGCAGGAACCCCTAGTGATGGAGT
TGGCCACTCCCTCTCTGCGCGCTCGCTCGCTCACTGAGGCCGGGCGACCAAAGGTCGCCCGACGCCCGGG
CTTTGCCCGGGCGGCCTCAGTGAGCGAGCGAGCGCGCAGCTGCCTGCAGGGGCGCCTGATGCGGTATTTT
CTCCTTACGCATCTGTGCGGTATTTCACACCGCATA
[95 nt withheld, positions 2277-2371]
T
[46 nt withheld, positions 2373-2418]
C
[141 nt withheld, positions 2420-2560]
CCTTTGACGTTGGAGTCCACGTTCTTT
[37 nt withheld, positions 2588-2624]
ACTCTATCTCGGGCTATTCTTTTGATTTATAAGGGATTTTGCCGATTTCGGTCTATTGGTTAAAAAATGA
GCTGATTTAACAAAAATTTAACGCGAATTTTAACAAAATATTAACGTTTACAATTTTATGGTGCACTCTC
AGTACAATCTGCTCTGATGCCGCATAGTTAAGCCAGCCCCGACACCCGCCAACACCCGCTGACGCGCCCT
GACGGGCTTGTCTGCTCCCGGCATCCGCTTACAGACAAGCTGTGACCGTCTCCGGGAGCTGCATGTGTCA
GAGGTTTTCACCGTCATCACCGAAACGCGCGAGACGAAAGGGCCTCGTGATACGCCTATTTTTATAGGTT
AATGTCATGATAATAATGGTTTCTTAGACGTCAGGTGGCACTTTTCGGGGAAATGTGCGCGGAACCCCTA
TTTGTTTATTTTTCTAAATACATTCAAATATGTATCCGCTCATGAGACAATAACCCTGATAAATGCTTCA
ATAATATTGAAAAAGGAAGAGTATGAGTATTCAACATTTCCGTGTCGCCCTTATTCCCTTTTTTGCGGCA
TTTTGCCTTCCTGTTTTTGCTCACCCAGAAACGCTGGTGAAAGTAAAAGATGCTGAAGATCAGTTGGGTG
CACGAGTGGGTTACATCGAACTGGATCTCAACAGCGGTAAGATCCTTGAGAGTTTTCGCCCCGAAGAACG
TTTTCCAATGATGAGCACTTTTAAAGTTCTGCTATGTGGCGCGGTATTATCCCGTATTGACGCCGGGCAA
GAGCAACTCGGTCGCCGCATACACTATTCTCAGAATGACTTGGTTGAGTACTCACCAGTCACAGAAAAGC
ATCTTACGGATGGCATGACAGTAAGAGAATTATGCAGTGCTGCCATAACCATGAGTGATAACACTGCGGC
CAACTTACTTCTGACAACGATCGGAGGACCGAAGGAGCTAACCGCTTTTTTGCACAACATGGGGGATCAT
GTAACTCGCCTTGATCGTTGGGAACCGGAGCTGAATGAAGCCATACCAAACGACGAGCGTGACACCACGA
TGCCTGTAGCAATGGCAACAACGTTGCGCAAACTATTAACTGGCGAACTACTTACTCTAGCTTCCCGGCA
ACAATTAATAGACTGGATGGAGGCGGATAAAGTTGCAGGACCACTTCTGCGCTCGGCCCTTCCGGCTGGC
TGGTTTATTGCTGATAAATCTGGAGCCGGTGAGCGTGGGTCTCGCGGTATCATTGCAGCACTGGGGCCAG
ATGGTAAGCCCTCCCGTATCGTAGTTATCTACACGACGGGGAGTCAGGCAACTATGGATGAACGAAATAG
ACAGATCGCTGAGATAGGTGCCTCACTGATTAAGCATTGGTAACTGTCAGACCAAGTTTACTCATATATA
CTTTAGATTGATTTAAAACTTCATTTTTAATTTAAAAGGATCTAGGTGAAGATCCTTTTTGATAATCTCA
TGACCAAAATCCCTTAACGTGAGTTTTCGTTCCACTGAGCGTCAGACCCCGTAGAAAAGATCAAAGGATC
TTCTTGAGATCCTTTTTTTCTGCGCGTAATCTGCTGCTTGCAAACAAAAAAACCACCGCTACCAGCGGTG
GTTTGTTTGCCGGATCAAGAGCTACCAACTCTTTTTCCGAAGGTAACTGGCTTCAGCAGAGCGCAGATAC
CAAATACTGTTCTTCTAGTGTAGCCGTAGTTAGGCCACCACTTCAAGAACTCTGTAGCACCGCCTACATA
CCTCGCTCTGCTAATCCTGTTACCAGTGGCTGCTGCCAGTGGCGATAAGTCGTGTCTTACCGGGTTGGAC
TCAAGACGATAGTTACCGGATAAGGCGCAGCGGTCGGGCTGAACGGGGGGTTCGTGCACACAGCCCAGCT
TGGAGCGAACGACCTACACCGAACTGAGATACCTACAGCGTGAGCTATGAGAAAGCGCCACGCTTCCCGA
AGGGAGAAAGGCGGACAGGTATCCGGTAAGCGGCAGGGTCGGAACAGGAGAGCGCACGAGGGAGCTTCCA
GGGGGAAACGCCTGGTATCTTTATAGTCCTGTCGGGTTTCGCCACCTCTGACTTGAGCGTCGATTTTTGT
GATGCTCGTCAGGGGGGCGGAGCCTATGGAAAAACGCCAGCAACGCGGCCTTTTTACGGTTCCTGGCCTT
TTGCTGGCCTTTTGCTCACATGT
