Features (pLannotate 1.2.2; 11 found; start..end, strand, type, name):
      1..141     -  repeat_region  AAV2 ITR: inverted terminal repeat of adeno-associated virus serotype 2 inverted
    805..1830    +  CDS            cre: RECR_BPP1 - Experimental evidence at protein level: Swiss-Prot protein existence level 1. Catalyzes site-specific recombination between two 34-base- pair LOXP sites. Its role is to maintain the phage genome as a monomeric unit-copy plasmid in the lysogenic state. From Escherichia phage P1 (Bacteriophage P1).
   1870..1981    +  polyA_signal   bGH poly(A) signal: bovine growth hormone polyadenylation signal
   2093..2233    +  repeat_region  AAV2 ITR: inverted terminal repeat of adeno-associated virus serotype 2 inverted
   2238..2289    -  misc_feature   bom (fragment): basis of mobility region from pBR322
   2308..2688    +  rep_origin     M13 ori (sequence partly withheld): M13 bacteriophage origin of replication; arrow indicates direction of (+) strand synthesis
   2764..2813    -  misc_feature   bom (fragment): basis of mobility region from pBR322
   2915..2950    -  CDS            rop (fragment): Rop protein, which maintains plasmids at low copy number; rop
   3045..3149    +  promoter       AmpR promoter: bla
   3150..4010    +  CDS            AmpR: β-lactamase; bla; confers resistance to ampicillin, carbenicillin, and related antibiotics
   4181..4769    +  rep_origin     ori: high-copy-number ColE1/pMB1/pBR322/pUC origin of replication
>Addgene plasmid #230805 | AiP20169 - pAAV-AiE2664m-minBG-iCre(R297T)-BGHpA | analyzer sequence | sequence record 453294
CCTGCAGGCAGCTGCGCGCTCGCTCGCTCACTGAGGCCGCCCGGGCAAAGCCCGGGCGTCGGGCGACCTT
TGGTCGCCCGGCCTCAGTGAGCGAGCGAGCGCGCAGAGAGGGAGTGGCCAACTCCATCACTAGGGGTTCC
TGCGGCCGCACGCGTAAGGAATGTGAATTAGATTGTTTGACAACTTTAAATATCCTCTCTCTCTCTCTCT
CTCTCTCTCTCTCTCTCTCTCTCTCTCTCTCTCTCTCTCTCTCTCTCTCTCTCTCTCTCTCTCTCTCTCT
CCATAAAAGGGCAATAGTACTGACAGGTGTCCCAGAGGAGTCTCTGTGGGAATTAACATCAACAGCAAAC
AGAGTACAGGTGCTTACAATGCCCCTGGCTTTTGGAGAAGTACTGAATGAGGCCAGTAACTTGCACAGAA
TGGTGGGATGTGCCTGAACCACAGACAAGCAGATGGCAGAGACAGAAGTGAACCAGGCAGTCTGCTTTAA
AAATATATAAAGTAGCTGGGTATGCAATCCCAGAATTTAGGAAACGGAGACATATGTATTAGGGATTCAA
GGCCATCTTTAGCTACACAGGCCGATCTGAACTATGTGAGAACATGTCTTGAAAACAACAAGAGGTTTTA
GACTTTAAAATGTACTTAGTCAATATGGTGTCTGACATATGGAAGGCATTCACGCCGGCGGAGCTCGGGC
TGGGCATAAAAGTCAGGGCAGAGCCATCTATTGCTTACATTTGCTTCTGGGATCCAGATCTTTCGAAGCT
AGCCACCATGGTGCCCAAGAAGAAGAGGAAAGTCTCCAACCTGCTGACTGTGCACCAAAACCTGCCTGCC
CTCCCTGTGGATGCCACCTCTGATGAAGTCAGGAAGAACCTGATGGACATGTTCAGGGACAGGCAGGCCT
TCTCTGAACACACCTGGAAGATGCTCCTGTCTGTGTGCAGATCCTGGGCTGCCTGGTGCAAGCTGAACAA
CAGGAAATGGTTCCCTGCTGAACCTGAGGATGTGAGGGACTACCTCCTGTACCTGCAAGCCAGAGGCCTG
GCTGTGAAGACCATCCAACAGCACCTGGGCCAGCTCAACATGCTGCACAGGAGATCTGGCCTGCCTCGCC
CTTCTGACTCCAATGCTGTGTCCCTGGTGATGAGGAGAATCAGAAAGGAGAATGTGGATGCTGGGGAGAG
AGCCAAGCAGGCCCTGGCCTTTGAACGCACTGACTTTGACCAAGTCAGATCCCTGATGGAGAACTCTGAC
AGATGCCAGGACATCAGGAACCTGGCCTTCCTGGGCATTGCCTACAACACCCTGCTGCGCATTGCCGAAA
TTGCCAGAATCAGAGTGAAGGACATCTCCCGCACCGATGGTGGGAGAATGCTGATCCACATTGGCAGGAC
CAAGACCCTGGTGTCCACAGCTGGTGTGGAGAAGGCCCTGTCCCTGGGGGTTACCAAGCTGGTGGAGAGA
TGGATCTCTGTGTCTGGTGTGGCTGATGACCCCAACAACTACCTGTTCTGCCGGGTCAGAAAGAATGGTG
TGGCTGCCCCTTCTGCCACCTCCCAACTGTCCACCCGGGCCCTGGAAGGGATCTTTGAGGCCACCCACCG
CCTGATCTATGGTGCCAAGGATGACTCTGGGCAGAGATACCTGGCCTGGTCTGGCCACTCTGCCAGAGTG
GGTGCTGCCACCGACATGGCCAGGGCTGGTGTGTCCATCCCTGAAATCATGCAGGCTGGTGGCTGGACCA
ATGTGAACATTGTGATGAACTACATCAGAAACCTGGACTCTGAGACTGGGGCCATGGTGAGGCTGCTCGA
AGATGGGGACTGAGGCGCGCCGAATTCAAGCTTCTCGAGAGATCTTCGACTGTGCCTTCTAGTTGCCAGC
CATCTGTTGTTTGCCCCTCCCCCGTGCCTTCCTTGACCCTGGAAGGTGCCACTCCCACTGTCCTTTCCTA
ATAAAATGAGGAAATTGCATCGCATTGTCTGAGTAGGTGTCATTCTATTCTGGGGGGTGGGGTGGGGCAG
GACAGCAAGGGGGAGGATTGGGAAGACAATAGCAGGCATGCACGTGCGGACCGAGCGGCCGCAGGAACCC
CTAGTGATGGAGTTGGCCACTCCCTCTCTGCGCGCTCGCTCGCTCACTGAGGCCGGGCGACCAAAGGTCG
CCCGACGCCCGGGCTTTGCCCGGGCGGCCTCAGTGAGCGAGCGAGCGCGCAGCTGCCTGCAGGGGCGCCT
GATGCGGTATTTTCTCCTTACGCATCTGTGCGGTATTTCACACCGCATA
[142 nt withheld, positions 2290-2431]
C
[141 nt withheld, positions 2433-2573]
CCTTTGACGTTGGAGTCCACGTTCTTT
[37 nt withheld, positions 2601-2637]
ACCCTATCTCGGGCTATTCTTTTGATTTATAAGGGATTTTGCCGATTTCGGCCTATTGGTTAAAAAATGA
GCTGATTTAACAAAAATTTAACGCGAATTTTAACAAAATATTAACGTTTACAATTTTATGGTGCACTCTC
AGTACAATCTGCTCTGATGCCGCATAGTTAAGCCAGCCCCGACACCCGCCAACACCCGCTGACGCGCCCT
GACGGGCTTGTCTGCTCCCGGCATCCGCTTACAGACAAGCTGTGACCGTCTCCGGGAGCTGCATGTGTCA
GAGGTTTTCACCGTCATCACCGAAACGCGCGAGACGAAAGGGCCTCGTGATACGCCTATTTTTATAGGTT
AATGTCATGATAATAATGGTTTCTTAGACGTCAGGTGGCACTTTTCGGGGAAATGTGCGCGGAACCCCTA
TTTGTTTATTTTTCTAAATACATTCAAATATGTATCCGCTCATGAGACAATAACCCTGATAAATGCTTCA
ATAATATTGAAAAAGGAAGAGTATGAGTATTCAACATTTCCGTGTCGCCCTTATTCCCTTTTTTGCGGCA
TTTTGCCTTCCTGTTTTTGCTCACCCAGAAACGCTGGTGAAAGTAAAAGATGCTGAAGATCAGTTGGGTG
CACGAGTGGGTTACATCGAACTGGATCTCAACAGCGGTAAGATCCTTGAGAGTTTTCGCCCCGAAGAACG
TTTTCCAATGATGAGCACTTTTAAAGTTCTGCTATGTGGCGCGGTATTATCCCGTATTGACGCCGGGCAA
GAGCAACTCGGTCGCCGCATACACTATTCTCAGAATGACTTGGTTGAGTACTCACCAGTCACAGAAAAGC
ATCTTACGGATGGCATGACAGTAAGAGAATTATGCAGTGCTGCCATAACCATGAGTGATAACACTGCGGC
CAACTTACTTCTGACAACGATCGGAGGACCGAAGGAGCTAACCGCTTTTTTGCACAACATGGGGGATCAT
GTAACTCGCCTTGATCGTTGGGAACCGGAGCTGAATGAAGCCATACCAAACGACGAGCGTGACACCACGA
TGCCTGTAGCAATGGCAACAACGTTGCGCAAACTATTAACTGGCGAACTACTTACTCTAGCTTCCCGGCA
ACAATTAATAGACTGGATGGAGGCGGATAAAGTTGCAGGACCACTTCTGCGCTCGGCCCTTCCGGCTGGC
TGGTTTATTGCTGATAAATCTGGAGCCGGTGAGCGTGGGTCTCGCGGTATCATTGCAGCACTGGGGCCAG
ATGGTAAGCCCTCCCGTATCGTAGTTATCTACACGACGGGGAGTCAGGCAACTATGGATGAACGAAATAG
ACAGATCGCTGAGATAGGTGCCTCACTGATTAAGCATTGGTAACTGTCAGACCAAGTTTACTCATATATA
CTTTAGATTGATTTAAAACTTCATTTTTAATTTAAAAGGATCTAGGTGAAGATCCTTTTTGATAATCTCA
TGACCAAAATCCCTTAACGTGAGTTTTCGTTCCACTGAGCGTCAGACCCCGTAGAAAAGATCAAAGGATC
TTCTTGAGATCCTTTTTTTCTGCGCGTAATCTGCTGCTTGCAAACAAAAAAACCACCGCTACCAGCGGTG
GTTTGTTTGCCGGATCAAGAGCTACCAACTCTTTTTCCGAAGGTAACTGGCTTCAGCAGAGCGCAGATAC
CAAATACTGTCCTTCTAGTGTAGCCGTAGTTAGGCCACCACTTCAAGAACTCTGTAGCACCGCCTACATA
CCTCGCTCTGCTAATCCTGTTACCAGTGGCTGCTGCCAGTGGCGATAAGTCGTGTCTTACCGGGTTGGAC
TCAAGACGATAGTTACCGGATAAGGCGCAGCGGTCGGGCTGAACGGGGGGTTCGTGCACACAGCCCAGCT
TGGAGCGAACGACCTACACCGAACTGAGATACCTACAGCGTGAGCTATGAGAAAGCGCCACGCTTCCCGA
AGGGAGAAAGGCGGACAGGTATCCGGTAAGCGGCAGGGTCGGAACAGGAGAGCGCACGAGGGAGCTTCCA
GGGGGAAACGCCTGGTATCTTTATAGTCCTGTCGGGTTTCGCCACCTCTGACTTGAGCGTCGATTTTTGT
GATGCTCGTCAGGGGGGCGGAGCCTATGGAAAAACGCCAGCAACGCGGCCTTTTTACGGTTCCTGGCCTT
TTGCTGGCCTTTTGCTCACATGT
